>Addgene plasmid #156720 | pD649-HAsp-DLK1-Fc(DAPA)-AviTag-6xHis | depositor full sequence | sequence record 302549 | Full Sequence
TTTCAATATTATTGAAGCATTTATCAGGGTTATTGTCTCATGAGCGGATACATATTTGAATGTATTTAGA
AAAATAAACAAATAGGGGTCAGTGTTACAACCAATTAACCAATTCTGAACATTATCGCGAGCCCATTTAT
ACCTGAATATGGCTCATAACACCCCTTGCTCATGACCAAAATCCCTTAACGTGAGTTACGCGCGCGTCGT
TCCACTGAGCGTCAGACCCCGTAGAAAAGATCAAAGGATCTTCTTGAGATCCTTTTTTTCTGCGCGTAAT
CTGCTGCTTGCAAACAAAAAAACCACCGCTACCAGCGGTGGTTTGTTTGCCGGATCAAGAGCTACCAACT
CTTTTTCCGAAGGTAACTGGCTTCAGCAGAGCGCAGATACCAAATACTGTTCTTCTAGTGTAGCCGTAGT
TAGCCCACCACTTCAAGAACTCTGTAGCACCGCCTACATACCTCGCTCTGCTAATCCTGTTACCAGTGGC
TGCTGCCAGTGGCGATAAGTCGTGTCTTACCGGGTTGGACTCAAGACGATAGTTACCGGATAAGGCGCAG
CGGTCGGGCTGAACGGGGGGTTCGTGCACACAGCCCAGCTTGGAGCGAACGACCTACACCGAACTGAGAT
ACCTACAGCGTGAGCTATGAGAAAGCGCCACGCTTCCCGAAGGGAGAAAGGCGGACAGGTATCCGGTAAG
CGGCAGGGTCGGAACAGGAGAGCGCACGAGGGAGCTTCCAGGGGGAAACGCCTGGTATCTTTATAGTCCT
GTCGGGTTTCGCCACCTCTGACTTGAGCGTCGATTTTTGTGATGCTCGTCAGGGGGGCGGAGCCTATGGA
AAAACGCCAGCAACGCGGCCTTTTTACGGTTCCTGGCCTTTTGCTGGCCTTTTGCTCACATGTTCTTTCC
TGCGTTATCCCCTGATTCTGTGGATAACCGTATTACCGCCTTTGAGTGAGCTGATACCGCTCGCCGCAGC
CGAACGACCGAGCGCAGCGAGTCAGTGAGCGAGGAAGCGGAAGGCGAGAGTAGGGAACTGCCAGGCATCA
AACTAAGCAGAAGGCCCCTGACGGATGGCCTTTTTGCGTTTCTACAAACTCTTTCTGTGTTGTAAAACGA
CGGCCAGTCTTAAGCTCGGGCCCCCTGGGCGGTTCTGATAACGAGTAATCGTTAATCCGCAAATAACGTA
AAAACCCGCTTCGGCGGGTTTTTTTATGGGGGGAGTTTAGGGAAAGAGCATTTGTCAGAATATTTAAGGG
CGCCTGTCACTTTGCTTGATATATGAGAATTATTTAACCTTATAAATGAGAAAAAAGCAACGCACTTTAA
ATAAGATACGTTGCTTTTTCGATTGATGAACACCTATAATTAAACTATTCATCTATTATTTATGATTTTT
TGTATATACAATATTTCTAGTTTGTTAAAGAGAATTAAGAAAATAAATCTCGAAAATAATAAAGGGAAAA
TCAGTTTTTGATATCAAAATTATACATGTCAACGATAATACAAAATATAATACAAACTATAAGATGTTAT
CAGTATTTATTATCATTTAGAATAAATTTTGTGTCGCCCTTAATTGTGAGCGGATAACAATTACGAGCTT
CATGCACAGTGGCGTTGACTCAATATTGGCCATTAGCCATATTATTCATTGGTTATATAGCATAAATCAA
TATTGGCTATTGGCCATTGCATACGTTGTATCTATATCATAATATGTACATTTATATTGGCTCATGTCCA
ATATGACCGCCATGTTGGCATTGATTATTGACTAGTTATTAATAGTAATCAATTACGGGGTCATTAGTTC
ATAGCCCATATATGGAGTTCCGCGTTACATAACTTACGGTAAATGGCCCGCCTGGCTGACCGCCCAACGA
CCCCCGCCCATTGACGTCAATAATGACGTATGTTCCCATAGTAACGCCAATAGGGACTTTCCATTGACGT
CAATGGGTGGAGTATTTACGGTAAACTGCCCACTTGGCAGTACATCAAGTGTATCATATGCCAAGTACGC
CCCCTATTGACGTCAATGACGGTAAATGGCCCGCCTGGCATTATGCCCAGTACATGACCTTATGGGACTT
TCCTACTTGGCAGTACATCTACGTATTAGTCATCGCTATTACCATGGTGATGCGGTTTTGGCAGTACATC
AATGGGCGTGGATAGCGGTTTGACTCACGGGGATTTCCAAGTCTCCACCCCATTGACGTCAATGGGAGTT
TGTTTTGGCACCAAAATCAACGGGACTTTCCAAAATGTCGTAACAACTCCGCCCCATTGACGCAAATGGG
CGGTAGGCGTGTACGGTGGGAGGTCTATATAAGCAGAGCTCGTTTAGTGAACCGTCAGATCGCCTGGAGA
CGCCATCCACGCTGTTTTGACCTCCATAGAAGACACCGGGACCGATCCAGCCTCCGCGGCCGGGAACGGT
GCATTGGAACGCGGATTCCCCGTGCCAAGAGTGACGTAAGTACCGCCTATAGAGTCTATAGGCCCACCCC
CTTGGCTTCGTTAGAACGCGGCTACAATTAATACATAACCTTATGTATCATACACATACGATTTAGGTGA
CACTATAGAATAACATCCACTTTGCCTTTCTCTCCACAGGTGTCCACTCCCAGGTCCAACTGCACCTCGG
TTCTATCGAAAACGCGCCTGCTAGCGCCACCATGAAGACCATCATTGCCCTGAGCTACATCTTCTGCCTG
GTGTTCGCTGCGGCCGCCGCTGAATGCTTTCCTGCCTGTAATCCCCAGAACGGCTTCTGCGAGGACGACA
ATGTCTGTAGATGCCAGCCTGGATGGCAGGGCCCTCTGTGTGATCAGTGTGTGACATCTCCTGGCTGCCT
GCACGGACTTTGTGGCGAACCTGGCCAGTGTATCTGCACAGATGGATGGGATGGCGAGCTGTGCGATAGA
GATGTGCGGGCCTGTTCTTCTGCCCCTTGCGCCAACAATAGAACCTGCGTGTCCCTGGACGATGGCCTGT
ACGAGTGTAGCTGTGCCCCTGGCTACAGCGGCAAGGACTGTCAGAAAAAGGACGGCCCCTGCGTGATCAA
TGGCTCTCCTTGTCAGCACGGCGGCACCTGTGTTGATGATGAAGGCAGAGCCAGCCACGCCAGCTGTCTT
TGTCCTCCTGGCTTTAGCGGCAATTTCTGCGAGATCGTGGCC
[240 nt withheld, positions 3193-3432]
CCCCAGCAAGTGACAAGACTGCCTTCTGGCTACGGCCTGGCCTATAGACTTACACCTGGCGTGCACGAAC
TGCCAGTGCAGCAGCCTGAGCACAGAATCCTGAAGGTGTCCATGAAGGAACTGAACAAGAAAACCCCTCT
GCTGACCGAAGGCCAAGGCGCGCCGGGCGGCGACAAGACCCACACCTGCCCCCCCTGCCCAGCTCCAGAA
CTGCTGGGAGGGCCTTCCGTGTTCCTGTTCCCCCCCAAGCCCAAGGACACCCTGATGATCAGCAGGACCC
CCGAGGTGACCTGCGTGGTGGTGGCCGTGTCCCACGAGGACCCAGAGGTGAAGTTCAACTGGTACGTGGA
CGGCGTGGAGGTGCACAACGCCAAGACCAAGCCCAGAGAGGAGCAGTACAACAGCACCTACAGGGTGGTG
TCCGTGCTGACCGTGCTGCACCAGGACTGGCTGAACGGCAAAGAATACAAGTGCAAAGTCTCCAACAAGG
CCCTGGCTGCCCCAATCGAAAAGACAATCAGCAAGGCCAAGGGCCAGCCACGGGAGCCCCAGGTGTACAC
CCTGCCCCCCAGCCGGGAGGAGATGACCAAGAACCAGGTGTCCCTGACCTGTCTGGTGAAGGGCTTCTAC
CCCAGCGATATCGCCGTGGAGTGGGAGAGCAACGGCCAGCCCGAGAACAACTACAAGACCACCCCCCCAG
TGCTGGACAGCGACGGCAGCTTCTTCCTGTACAGCAAGCTGACCGTGGACAAGTCCAGGTGGCAGCAGGG
CAACGTGTTCAGCTGCAGCGTGATGCACGAGGCCCTGCACAACCACTACACCCAGAAGTCCCTGAGCCTG
AGCCCCGGCGGCAGCGGTCTTAATGATATTTTCGAGGCTCAGAAGATTGAGTGGCATGAACACCACCACC
ATCACCACTAAGGCCGGCCTGTAGTCACTGGCACAACGCGTTACCCGGTAAGCCAATCGGGTATACACGG
TCGTCATACTGCAGACAGGGTTCTTCTACTTTGCAAGATAGTCTTGAGTAGTAAAATAAATAGATAGAGA
AAATCAGCCTCGACTGTGCCTTCTAGTTGCCAGCCATCTGTTGTTTGCCCCTCCCCCGTGCCTTCCTTGA
CCCTGGAAGGTGCCACTCCCACTGTCCTTTCCTAATAAAATGAGGAAATTGCATCACAACACTCAACCCT
ATCTCGGTCTATTCTTTTGATTTATAAGGGATTTTGCCGATTTCGGCCTATTGGTTAAAAAATGAGCTGA
TTTAACAAAAATTTAACGCGAATTAATTCTGTGGAATGTGTGTCAGTTAGGGTGTGGAAAGTCCCCAGGC
TCCCCAGCAGGCAGAAGTATGCAAAGCATGCATCTCAATTAGTCAGCAACCAGGTGTGGAAAGTCCCCAG
GCTCCCCAGCAGGCAGAAGTATGCAAAGCATGCATCTCAATTAGTCAGCAACCATAGTCCCGCCCCTAAC
TCCGCCCATCCCGCCCCTAACTCCGCCCAGTTCCGCCCATTCTCCGCCCCATGGCTGACTAATTTTTTTT
ATTTATGCAGAGGCCGAGGCCGCCTCTGCCTCTGAGCTATTCCAGAAGTAGTGAGGAGGCTTTTTTGGAG
GCCTAGGCTTTTGCAAAAAGCTCCCGGGAGCTTGTATATCCATTTTCGGATCTGATCAGCACGTGTTGAC
AATTAATCATCGGCATAGTATATCGGCATAGTATAATACGACAAGGTGAGGAACTAAACCATGACCGAGT
ACAAGCCCACGGTGCGCCTCGCCACCCGCGACGACGTCCCCAGGGCCGTACGCACCCTCGCCGCCGCGTT
CGCCGACTACCCCGCCACGCGCCACACCGTCGATCCGGACCGCCACATCGAGCGGGTCACCGAGCTGCAA
GAACTCTTCCTCACGCGCGTCGGGCTCGACATCGGCAAGGTGTGGGTCGCGGACGACGGCGCCGCGGTGG
CGGTCTGGACCACGCCGGAGAGCGTCGAAGCGGGGGCGGTGTTCGCCGAGATCGGCCCGCGCATGGCCGA
GTTGAGCGGTTCCCGGCTGGCCGCGCAGCAACAGATGGAAGGCCTCCTGGCGCCGCACCGGCCCAAGGAG
CCCGCGTGGTTCCTGGCCACCGTCGGCGTCTCGCCCGACCACCAGGGCAAGGGTCTGGGCAGCGCCGTCG
TGCTCCCCGGAGTGGAGGCGGCCGAGCGCGCCGGGGTGCCCGCCTTCCTGGAGACATCCGCGCCCCGCAA
CCTCCCCTTCTACGAGCGGCTCGGCTTCACCGTCACCGCCGACGTCGAGGTGCCCGAAGGACCGCGCACC
TGGTGCATGACCCGCAAGCCCGGTGCCTGACACGTGCTACGAGATTTCGATTCCACCGCCGCCTTCTATG
AAAGGTTGGGCTTCGGAATCGTTTTCCGGGACGCCGGCTGGATGATCCTCCAGCGCGGGGATCTCATGCT
GGAGTTCTTCGCCCACCCCAACTTGTTTATTGCAGCTTATAATGGTTACAAATAAAGCAATAGCATCACA
AATTTCACAAATAAAGCATTTTTTTCACTGCATTCTAGTTGTGGTTTGTCCAAACTCATCAATGTATCTT
ATCATGTCTGTATACCGTCGACCTCTAGCTAGAGCTTGGCGTAATCATGGTCATTACCAATGCTTAATCA
GTGAGGCACCTATCTCAGCGATCTGTCTATTTCGTTCATCCATAGTTGCCTGACTCCCCGTCGTGTAGAT
AACTACGATACGGGAGGGCTTACCATCTGGCCCCAGCGCTGCGATGATACCGCGAGAACCACGCTCACCG
GCTCCGGATTTATCAGCAATAAACCAGCCAGCCGGAAGGGCCGAGCGCAGAAGTGGTCCTGCAACTTTAT
CCGCCTCCATCCAGTCTATTAATTGTTGCCGGGAAGCTAGAGTAAGTAGTTCGCCAGTTAATAGTTTGCG
CAACGTTGTTGCCATCGCTACAGGCATCGTGGTGTCACGCTCGTCGTTTGGTATGGCTTCATTCAGCTCC
GGTTCCCAACGATCAAGGCGAGTTACATGATCCCCCATGTTGTGCAAAAAAGCGGTTAGCTCCTTCGGTC
CTCCGATCGTTGTCAGAAGTAAGTTGGCCGCAGTGTTATCACTCATGGTTATGGCAGCACTGCATAATTC
TCTTACTGTCATGCCATCCGTAAGATGCTTTTCTGTGACTGGTGAGTACTCAACCAAGTCATTCTGAGAA
TAGTGTATGCGGCGACCGAGTTGCTCTTGCCCGGCGTCAATACGGGATAATACCGCGCCACATAGCAGAA
CTTTAAAAGTGCTCATCATTGGAAAACGTTCTTCGGGGCGAAAACTCTCAAGGATCTTACCGCTGTTGAG
ATCCAGTTCGATGTAACCCACTCGTGCACCCAACTGATCTTCAGCATCTTTTACTTTCACCAGCGTTTCT
GGGTGAGCAAAAACAGGAAGGCAAAATGCCGCAAAAAAGGGAATAAGGGCGACACGGAAATGTTGAATAC
TCATATTCTTCCTT
Features (pLannotate 1.2.2; 21 found; start..end, strand, type, name):
    119..143     -  CDS            KanR (fragment): aminoglycoside phosphotransferase; aph(3')-Ia; confers resistance to kanamycin
    254..842     +  rep_origin     ori: high-copy-number ColE1/pMB1/pBR322/pUC origin of replication
   1067..1084    +  terminator     rrnB T2 terminator (fragment): transcription terminator T2 from the E. coli rrnB gene
   1109..1128    -  CDS            lacZα (fragment): LacZα fragment of β-galactosidase; lacZ fragment
   1584..1600    +  protein_bind   lac operator: The lac repressor binds to the lac operator to inhibit transcription in E. coli. This inhibition can be relieved by adding lactose or isopropyl-β-D-thiogalactopyranoside (IPTG). lac repressor encoded by lacI
   1843..2146    +  enhancer       CMV enhancer: human cytomegalovirus immediate early enhancer
   2147..2350    +  promoter       CMV promoter: human cytomegalovirus (CMV) immediate early promoter
   2486..2529    +  intron         CMV intron (fragment): modified intron A from human cytomegalovirus
   2581..2599    +  promoter       SP6 promoter: promoter for bacteriophage SP6 RNA polymerase
   2603..2640    +  CDS            IgH signal sequence (fragment): signal sequence from the mouse immunoglobulin heavy chain variable region
   2749..3588    +  CDS            DLK1 (fragment) (sequence partly withheld): DLK1_HUMAN - Also known as DLK. Experimental evidence at protein level: Swiss-Prot protein existence level 1. May have a role in neuroendocrine differentiation. From Homo sapiens (Human).
   3604..4281    +  CDS            IGHG1 (fragment): IGHG1_HUMAN - Experimental evidence at protein level: Swiss-Prot protein existence level 1. Constant region of immunoglobulin heavy chains. Immunoglobulins, also known as antibodies, are membrane-bound or secreted glycoproteins produced by B lymphocytes. In the recognition phase of humoral immunity, the membrane-bound immunoglobulins serve as receptors which, upon binding of a specific antigen, trigger the clonal expansion and differentiation of B lymphocytes into immunoglobulins- secreting plasma cells. Secreted immunoglobulins mediate the effector phase of humoral immunity, which results in
   4496..4607    +  polyA_signal   bGH poly(A) signal: bovine growth hormone polyadenylation signal
   4608..4716    +  rep_origin     f1 ori (fragment): f1 bacteriophage origin of replication; arrow indicates direction of (+) strand synthesis
   4730..5059    +  promoter       SV40 promoter: SV40 enhancer and early promoter
   5107..5154    +  promoter       EM7 promoter: synthetic bacterial promoter&nbsp
   5173..5772    +  CDS            PuroR (fragment): puromycin N-acetyltransferase; pac from Streptomyces; confers resistance to puromycin
   5782..5907    +  CDS            ble (fragment): BLE_KLEPN - Experimental evidence at protein level: Swiss-Prot protein existence level 1. Binding protein with a strong affinity to the bleomycin family of antibiotics. Binds to CL990; an antimitotic-antibiotic compound. From Klebsiella pneumoniae.
   5902..6023    +  polyA_signal   SV40 poly(A) signal: SV40 polyadenylation signal
   6076..6936    -  CDS            AmpR: β-lactamase; bla; confers resistance to ampicillin, carbenicillin, and related antibiotics
   6939..89      -  promoter       AmpR promoter (fragment) (across the origin): bla
