[The description below was written by a language model from this plasmid's Addgene catalogue record and pLannotate feature annotations shown in this document.]
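Description:
pD649-HAsp-DLK1-Fc(DAPA)-AviTag-6xHis is a mammalian expression plasmid built on the pD649 backbone for producing the extracellular domain of human DLK1 as a secreted Fc fusion protein. It is maintained in E. coli as a high-copy plasmid through a ColE1/pUC-type origin and selected with ampicillin via a full-length β-lactamase gene. The annotated sequence (6,946 nt, matching backbone plus insert) also carries an SV40 early promoter/EM7 promoter cassette driving a puromycin N-acetyltransferase gene followed by an SV40 poly(A) signal, which could allow puromycin selection in mammalian cells. The short KanR, lacZα, ble and f1 ori matches are annotated only as fragments and are probably backbone remnants.

Expression is driven by the CMV enhancer and immediate-early promoter, followed by a partial CMV intron A and an SP6 promoter that also serves as a sequencing primer site. The open reading frame starts with a secretion signal: the name indicates an "HAsp" leader, while the annotation tool matches part of this region to an immunoglobulin heavy chain signal sequence. The 840 bp DLK1 ectodomain fragment, cloned between retained NotI and AscI recognition sites, is fused at its C terminus to a human IgG1 Fc carrying the D265A and P329A (DAPA) substitutions, which are generally used to reduce Fc effector interactions. An AviTag for site-specific biotinylation and a 6xHis tag for affinity purification follow according to the catalogue entry, although the feature table does not annotate them separately. A bGH poly(A) signal ends the transcript.

The plasmid belongs to a collection of cell-surface protein ectodomains made for a human IgSF interactome screen of extracellular protein-protein interactions. The depositor notes that some plasmids in the collection may carry an IS4-like transposase insertion upstream of the CMV promoter; none is annotated here.
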