Addgene plasmid #156720: pD649-HAsp-DLK1-Fc(DAPA)-AviTag-6xHis
Purpose: Mammalian expression of cell-surface protein extracellular domain fused to Fc(DAPA)-Avi-6xHis. Protein is secreted from cells.
Depositing lab: Chris Garcia. Depositing organization: Stanford University. Publication: A Human IgSF Cell-Surface Interactome Reveals a Complex Network of Protein-Protein Interactions. Wojtowicz WM, Vielmetter J, Fernandes RA, Siepe DH, Eastman CL, Chisholm GB, Cox S, Klock H, Anderson PW, Rue SM, Miller JJ, Glaser SM, Bragstad ML, Vance J, Lam AW, Lesley SA, Zinn K, Garcia KC. Cell. 2020 Aug 20;182(4):1027-1043.e17. doi: 10.1016/j.cell.2020.07.025. PubMed 32822567.
Backbone
  Vector backbone: pD649
  Backbone size w/o insert (bp): 6106
  Vector type: Mammalian Expression
Growth in bacteria
  Bacterial resistance: Ampicillin, 100 μg/mL
  Growth temperature: 37°C
  Growth strain: DH5alpha
  Copy number: High Copy
Gene/Insert
  Gene/Insert name: DLK1
  Species: H. sapiens (human)
  Insert size (bp): 840
  Mutation: Fc region of human IgG contains D265A and P329A mutations (DAPA)
  Entrez Gene: DLK1 (a.k.a. DLK, DLK-1, Delta1, FA1, PREF1, Pref-1, ZOG, pG2)
  Promoter: CMV/SP6
  Tag / fusion protein: Fc(DAPA)-AviTag-6xHis (C terminal on backbone)
  Cloning method: Restriction Enzyme; 5′ cloning site GCGGCCGC (not destroyed); 3′ cloning site GGCGCGCC (not destroyed)
  Sequencing primers: 5′ ATTTAGGTGACACTATAG; 3′ CACGTACCAGTTGAACTTCACC
Resource information
  A portion of this plasmid was derived from a plasmid made by: synthesis by ThermoFisher
Terms and licenses: Academic/Nonprofit Terms; Industry Terms: Not Available to Industry
Depositor comments: Some plasmids in this collection may have an IS4-like element ISVsa5 family transposase upstream of the CMV promoter.
How to cite: pD649-HAsp-DLK1-Fc(DAPA)-AviTag-6xHis was a gift from Chris Garcia (Addgene plasmid # 156720 ; http://n2t.net/addgene:156720 ; RRID:Addgene_156720)
