>Addgene plasmid #156720 | pD649-HAsp-DLK1-Fc(DAPA)-AviTag-6xHis | depositor partial sequence | sequence record 302550 | insert (extracellular domain)
GCTGAATGCTTTCCTGCCTGTAATCCCCAGAACGGCTTCTGCGAGGACGACAATGTCTGTAGATGCCAGC
CTGGATGGCAGGGCCCTCTGTGTGATCAGTGTGTGACATCTCCTGGCTGCCTGCACGGACTTTGTGGCGA
ACCTGGCCAGTGTATCTGCACAGATGGATGGGATGGCGAGCTGTGCGATAGAGATGTGCGGGCCTGTTCT
TCTGCCCCTTGCGCCAACAATAGAACCTGCGTGTCCCTGGACGATGGCCTGTACGAGTGTAGCTGTGCCC
CTGGCTACAGCGGCAAGGACTGTCAGAAAAAGGACGGCCCCTGCGTGATCAATGGCTCTCCTTGTCAGCA
CGGCGGCACCTGTGTTGATGATGAAGGCAGAGCCAGCCACGCCAGCTGTCTTTGTCCTCCTGGCTTTAGC
GGCAATTTCTGCGAGATCGTGGCC
[240 nt withheld, positions 445-684]
CCCCAGCAAGTGACAAGACTGCCTTCTGGCTACGGCCTGGCCTATAGACTTACACCTGGCGTGCACGAAC
TGCCAGTGCAGCAGCCTGAGCACAGAATCCTGAAGGTGTCCATGAAGGAACTGAACAAGAAAACCCCTCT
GCTGACCGAAGGCCAA
